>Addgene plasmid #153257 | pDGE659 | addgene full sequence | sequence record 305918 | Addgene NGS Result
TCGCGCGTTTCGGTGATGACGGTGAAAACCTCTGACACATGCAGCTCCCGGAGACGGTCACAGCTTGTCT
GTAAGCGGATGCCGGGAGCAGACAAGCCCGTCAGGGCGCGTCAGCGGGTGTTGGCGGGTGTCGGGGCTGG
CTTAACTATGCGGCATCAGAGCAGATTGTACTGAGAGTGCACCATATGCGGTGTGAAATACCGCACAGAT
GCGTAAGGAGAAAATACCGCATCAGGCGCCATTCGCCATTCAGGCTGCGCAACTGTTGGGAAGGGCGATC
GGTGCGGGCCTCTTCGCTATTACGCCAGCTGGCGAAAGGGGGATGTGCTGCAAGGCGATTAAGTTGGGTA
ACGCCAGGGTTTTCCCAGTCACGACGTTGTAAAACGACGGCCAGTGAATTCGAGCTCGGTACCTCGCGAA
TGCATCTAGATTTTGGTCTCAATGGCAAGAGAAATAAGAAAAAGGCCGGCCCATTTAGATTGAAGATCCA
GGCCCAGGCCCGTAAAAGAAACCCAACAAGCAAATTCTCCCTCATCGCTTATACAAAGCTACTTTGCCTC
GTTTATATAGCGGAATATGAACATGTATGATTGAAGTCTTCTGAGACGTTGATCGGCACGTAAGAGGTTC
CAACTTTCACCATAATGAAATAAGATCACTACCGGGCGTATTTTTTGAGTTATCGAGATTTTCAGGAGCT
AAGGAAGCTAAAATGGAGAAAAAAATCACTGGATATACCACCGTTGATATATCCCAATGGCATCGTAAAG
AACATTTTGAGGCATTTCAGTCAGTTGCTCAATGTACCTATAACCAGACCGTTCAGCTGGATATTACGGC
CTTTTTAAAGACCGTAAAGAAAAATAAGCACAAGTTTTATCCGGCCTTTATTCACATTCTTGCCCGCCTG
ATGAATGCTCATCCGGAATTCCGTATGGCAATGAAAGACGGTGAGCTGGTGATATGGGATAGTGTTCACC
CTTGTTACACCGTTTTCCATGAGCAAACTGAAACGTTTTCATCGCTCTGGAGTGAATACCACGACGATTT
CCGGCAGTTTCTACACATATATTCGCAAGATGTGGCGTGTTACGGTGAAAACCTGGCCTATTTCCCTAAA
GGGTTTATTGAGAATATGTTTTTCGTCTCAGCCAATCCCTGGGTGAGTTTCACCAGTTTTGATTTAAACG
TGGCCAATATGGACAACTTCTTCGCCCCCGTTTTCACCATGGGCAAATATTATACGCAAGGCGACAAGGT
GCTGATGCCGCTGGCGATTCAGGTTCATCATGCCGTTTGTGATGGCTTCCATGTCGGCAGAATGCTTAAT
GAATTACAACAGTACTGCGATGAGTGGCAGGGGGGGCGTAAACGCCGCGTGGATCCGGCTTACTAAAAGC
CAGATAACAGTATGCGTATTTGCGCGCTGATTTTTGCGGTATAAGAATATATACTGATATGTATACCCGA
AGTATGTCAAAAAGAGGTATGCTATGAAGCAGCGTATTACAGTGACAGTTGACAGCGACAGCTATCAGTT
GCTCAAGGCATATATGATGTCAATATCTCCGGTCTGGTAAGCACAACCATGCAGAATGAAGCCCGTCGTC
TGCGTGCCGAACGCTGGAAAGCGGAAAATCAGGAAGGGATGGCTGAGGTCGCCCGGTTTATTGAAATGAA
CGGCTCTTTTGCTGACGAGAACAGGGGCTGGTGAAATGCAGTTTAAGGTTTACACCTATAAAAGAGAGAG
CCGTTATCGTCTGTTTGTGGATGTACAGAGTGATATTATTGACACGCCCGGGCGACGGATGGTGATCCCC
CTGGCCAGTGCACGTCTGCTGTCAGATAAAGTCTCCCGTGAACTTTACCCGGTGGTGCATATCGGGGATG
AAAGCTGGCGCATGATGACCACCGATATGGCCAGTGTGCCGGTTTCCGTTATCGGGGAAGAAGTGGCTGA
TCTCAGCCACCGCGAAAATGACATCAAAAACGCCATTAACCTGATGTTCTGGGGAATATAAATGTCAGGC
TCCCTTATACACAGCCAGTCGAAGACTTGTTTCAGAGCTATGCTGGAAACAGCATAGCAAGTTGAAATAA
GGCTAGTCCGTTATCAACTTGAAAAAGTGGCACCGAGTCGGTGCTTTTTTTTGACTTGAGACCAAAATCG
GATCCCGGGCCCGTCGACTGCAGAGGCCTGCATGCAAGCTTGGCGTAATCATGGTCATAGCTGTTTCCTG
TGTGAAATTGTTATCCGCTCACAATTCCACACAACATACGAGCCGGAAGCATAAAGTGTAAAGCCTGGGG
TGCCTAATGAGTGAGCTAACTCACATTAATTGCGTTGCGCTCACTGCCCGCTTTCCAGTCGGGAAACCTG
TCGTGCCAGCTGCATTAATGAATCGGCCAACGCGCGGGGAGAGGCGGTTTGCGTATTGGGCGCTCTTCCG
CTTCCTCGCTCACTGACTCGCTGCGCTCGGTCGTTCGGCTGCGGCGAGCGGTATCAGCTCACTCAAAGGC
GGTAATACGGTTATCCACAGAATCAGGGGATAACGCAGGAAAGAACATGTGAGCAAAAGGCCAGCAAAAG
GCCAGGAACCGTAAAAAGGCCGCGTTGCTGGCGTTTTTCCATAGGCTCCGCCCCCCTGACGAGCATCACA
AAAATCGACGCTCAAGTCAGAGGTGGCGAAACCCGACAGGACTATAAAGATACCAGGCGTTTCCCCCTGG
AAGCTCCCTCGTGCGCTCTCCTGTTCCGACCCTGCCGCTTACCGGATACCTGTCCGCCTTTCTCCCTTCG
GGAAGCGTGGCGCTTTCTCATAGCTCACGCTGTAGGTATCTCAGTTCGGTGTAGGTCGTTCGCTCCAAGC
TGGGCTGTGTGCACGAACCCCCCGTTCAGCCCGACCGCTGCGCCTTATCCGGTAACTATCGTCTTGAGTC
CAACCCGGTAAGACACGACTTATCGCCACTGGCAGCAGCCACTGGTAACAGGATTAGCAGAGCGAGGTAT
GTAGGCGGTGCTACAGAGTTCTTGAAGTGGTGGCCTAACTACGGCTACACTAGAAGAACAGTATTTGGTA
TCTGCGCTCTGCTGAAGCCAGTTACCTTCGGAAAAAGAGTTGGTAGCTCTTGATCCGGCAAACAAACCAC
CGCTGGTAGCGGTGGTTTTTTTGTTTGCAAGCAGCAGATTACGCGCAGAAAAAAAGGATCTCAAGAAGAT
CCTTTGATCTTTTCTACGGGGTCTGACGCTCAGTGGAACGAAAACTCACGTTAAGGGATTTTGGTCATGA
GATTATCAAAAAGGATCTTCACCTAGATCCTTTTAAATTAAAAATGAAGTTTTAAATCAATCTAAAGTAT
ATATGAGTAAACTTGGTCTGACAGTTACCAATGCTTAATCAGTGAGGCACCTATCTCAGCGATCTGTCTA
TTTCGTTCATCCATAGTTGCCTGACTCCCCGTCGTGTAGATAACTACGATACGGGAGGGCTTACCATCTG
GCCCCAGTGCTGCAATGATACCGCGAGATCCACGCTCACCGGCTCCAGATTTATCAGCAATAAACCAGCC
AGCCGGAAGGGCCGAGCGCAGAAGTGGTCCTGCAACTTTATCCGCCTCCATCCAGTCTATTAATTGTTGC
CGGGAAGCTAGAGTAAGTAGTTCGCCAGTTAATAGTTTGCGCAACGTTGTTGCCATTGCTACAGGCATCG
TGGTGTCACGCTCGTCGTTTGGTATGGCTTCATTCAGCTCCGGTTCCCAACGATCAAGGCGAGTTACATG
ATCCCCCATGTTGTGCAAAAAAGCGGTTAGCTCCTTCGGTCCTCCGATCGTTGTCAGAAGTAAGTTGGCC
GCAGTGTTATCACTCATGGTTATGGCAGCACTGCATAATTCTCTTACTGTCATGCCATCCGTAAGATGCT
TTTCTGTGACTGGTGAGTACTCAACCAAGTCATTCTGAGAATAGTGTATGCGGCGACCGAGTTGCTCTTG
CCCGGCGTCAATACGGGATAATACCGCGCCACATAGCAGAACTTTAAAAGTGCTCATCATTGGAAAACGT
TCTTCGGGGCGAAAACTCTCAAGGATCTTACCGCTGTTGAGATCCAGTTCGATGTAACCCACTCGTGCAC
CCAACTGATCTTCAGCATCTTTTACTTTCACCAGCGTTTCTGGGTGAGCAAAAACAGGAAGGCAAAATGC
CGCAAAAAAGGGAATAAGGGCGACACGGAAATGTTGAATACTCATACTCTTCCTTTTTCAATATTATTGA
AGCATTTATCAGGGTTATTGTCTCATGAGCGGATACATATTTGAATGTATTTAGAAAAATAAACAAATAG
GGGTTCCGCGCACATTTCCCCGAAAAGTGCCACCTGACGTCTAAGAAACCATTATTATCATGACATTAAC
CTATAAAAATAGGCGTATCACGAGGCCCTTTCGTC
Features (pLannotate 1.2.2; 15 found; start..end, strand, type, name):
    137..236     +  misc_feature   bom (fragment): basis of mobility region from pBR322
    242..399     -  CDS            lacZα (fragment): LacZα fragment of β-galactosidase; lacZ fragment
    610..712     +  promoter       cat promoter: promoter of the E. coli cat gene encoding chloramphenicol acetyltransferase
    713..1371    +  CDS            CmR: chloramphenicol acetyltransferase; cat; confers resistance to chloramphenicol
   1553..1711    +  CDS            ccdA (fragment): CCDA_ECO57 - Also known as H, letA. Experimental evidence at protein level: Swiss-Prot protein existence level 1. Antitoxin component of a type II toxin-antitoxin (TA) system which inhibits the post-segregational killing (PSK) of plasmid-free cells, also referred to as a plasmid addiction system. Binds to and blocks the activity of CcdB; will also remove bound CcdB protein from the CcdB-GyrA complex by forming a CcdA-CcdB complex, a process termed rejuvenation. Functions as a transcriptional corepressor for the ccdAB operon, repression also requires CcdB (By similarity). From Escherichia coli
   1716..2018    +  CDS            ccdB: CCDB_ECOLI - Also known as G, letB, letD. Experimental evidence at protein level: Swiss-Prot protein existence level 1. Toxic component of a type II toxin-antitoxin (TA) system, functioning in plasmid maintainence. Responsible for the post- segregational killing (PSK) of plasmid-free cells, also referred to as a plasmid addiction system. Half-life of over 2 hours. Cell killing by CcdB is accompanied by filamentation, defects in chromosome and plasmid segregation, defects in cell division, formation of anucleate cells, decreased DNA synthesis and plasmid loss. Interferes with the activity of DN
   2077..2144    +  misc_RNA       tracrRNA (fragment): trans-activating CRISPR RNA for the Streptococcus pyogenes CRISPR/Cas9 system
   2248..2264    -  protein_bind   lac operator: The lac repressor binds to the lac operator to inhibit transcription in E. coli. This inhibition can be relieved by adding lactose or isopropyl-β-D-thiogalactopyranoside (IPTG). lac repressor encoded by lacI
   2272..2302    -  promoter       lac promoter: promoter for the E. coli lac operon
   2317..2338    -  protein_bind   CAP binding site: CAP binding activates transcription in the presence of cAMP. E. coli catabolite activator protein
   2351..2443    -  CDS            lacI (fragment): lac repressor; lacI; The lac repressor binds to the lac operator to inhibit transcription in E. coli. This inhibition can be relieved by adding lactose or isopropyl-β-D-thiogalactopyranoside (IPTG).
   2626..3214    -  rep_origin     ori: high-copy-number ColE1/pMB1/pBR322/pUC origin of replication
   3385..4245    -  CDS            AmpR: β-lactamase; bla; confers resistance to ampicillin, carbenicillin, and related antibiotics
   4246..4350    -  promoter       AmpR promoter: bla
   4445..35      +  CDS            rop (fragment) (across the origin): Rop protein, which maintains plasmids at low copy number; rop
