[The description below was written by a language model from this plasmid's Addgene catalogue record and pLannotate feature annotations shown in this document.]
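Description:
pDGE659 is an empty CRISPR shuttle vector built on the pUC57-BsaI backbone and used to assemble single guide RNA transcriptional units for plant genome editing. It is designated an "M4" module, one position in a series of shuttle vectors from a multiplex editing toolkit. The sequenced plasmid is about 4.4 kb and replicates in E. coli from a high-copy ColE1/pUC-type origin. An ampicillin resistance gene (β-lactamase with its own promoter) provides backbone selection. Remnants of lacZα, the lac promoter/operator region, lacI, bom and rop are annotated as fragments and appear to be carry-over from the cloning vector rather than functional payload.

According to the catalogue entry, guide expression is driven by the Solanum lycopersicum U6 promoter, a Pol III promoter suited to small RNA transcription in plants. The automated feature table does not annotate this promoter, though unannotated sequence lies upstream of the selection cassette. That cassette comprises a chloramphenicol acetyltransferase gene with its cat promoter, a ccdA fragment and an intact ccdB toxin gene, followed directly by a fragment of the Streptococcus pyogenes Cas9 tracrRNA that represents the sgRNA scaffold. This layout fits the stated use: hybridized oligonucleotides encoding a target-specific spacer are cloned in place of the CmR/ccdB dummy, putting the spacer between the U6 promoter and the scaffold to form a complete sgRNA unit. Loss of ccdB counter-selects against uncut parental plasmid in standard strains, so the empty vector must be maintained in a ccdB-tolerant strain under both antibiotics. The associated work suggests that finished units are combined into multi-guide arrays for multiplex editing in Nicotiana benthamiana and Arabidopsis, but the record does not give the downstream assembly details.
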