Addgene plasmid #153257: pDGE659
Purpose: (Empty Backbone) M4 shuttle vector containing the Solanum lycopersicum U6 promoter for preparation of single guide RNA transcriptional units by cloning of hybridized oligonucleotides.
Depositing lab: Johannes Stuttmann. Depositing organization: Martin-Luther-Universitaet Halle-Wittenberg. Publication: Highly efficient multiplex editing: One-shot generation of 8x Nicotiana benthamiana and 12x Arabidopsis mutants. Stuttmann J, Barthel K, Martin P, Ordon J, Erickson JL, Herr R, Ferik F, Kretschmer C, Berner T, Keilwagen J, Marillonnet S, Bonas U. Plant J. 2021 Feb 12. doi: 10.1111/tpj.15197. PubMed 33577114.
Backbone
  Vector backbone: pUC57-BsaI
  Backbone size (bp): 2700
  Vector type: CRISPR
  Selectable markers: ccdB
Growth in bacteria
  Bacterial resistance: Chloramphenicol and Ampicillin, 25 & 100 μg/mL
  Growth temperature: 37°C
  Growth strain: ccdB Survival
  Copy number: High Copy
Gene/Insert
  Gene/Insert name: None
Terms and licenses: Academic/Nonprofit Terms; Industry Terms: Not Available to Industry
Depositor comments: Please visit https://www.biorxiv.org/content/10.1101/2020.03.31.018671v2 for bioRxiv preprint.
How to cite: pDGE659 was a gift from Johannes Stuttmann (Addgene plasmid # 153257 ; http://n2t.net/addgene:153257 ; RRID:Addgene_153257)
